>Addgene plasmid #234676 | p346_DG | addgene full sequence | sequence record 467846 | Addgene NGS Result
TTGAGATCCTTTTTTTCTGCGCGTAATCTGCTGCTTGCAAACAAAAAAACCACCGCTACCAGCGGTGGTT
TGTTTGCCGGATCAAGAGCTACCAACTCTTTTTCCGAAGGTAACTGGCTTCAGCAGAGCGCAGATACCAA
ATACTGTCCTTCTAGTGTAGCCGTAGTTAGGCCACCACTTCAAGAACTCTGTAGCACCGCCTACATACCT
CGCTCTGCTAATCCTGTTACCAGTGGCTGCTGCCAGTGGCGATAAGTCGTGTCTTACCGGGTTGGACTCA
AGACGATAGTTACCGGATAAGGCGCAGCGGTCGGGCTGAACGGGGGGTTCGTGCACACAGCCCAGCTTGG
AGCGAACGACCTACACCGAACTGAGATACCTACAGCGTGAGCTATGAGAAAGCGCCACGCTTCCCGAAGG
GAGAAAGGCGGACAGGTATCCGGTAAGCGGCAGGGTCGGAACAGGAGAGCGCACGAGGGAGCTTCCAGGG
GGAAACGCCTGGTATCTTTATAGTCCTGTCGGGTTTCGCCACCTCTGACTTGAGCGTCGATTTTTGTGAT
GCTCGTCAGGGGGGCGGAGCCTATGGAAAAACGCCAGCAACGCGGCCTTTTTACGGTTCCTGGCCTTTTG
CTGGCCTTTTGCTCACATGTTCTTTCCTGCGTTATCCCCTGATTCTGTGGATAACCGTATTACCGCCTTT
GAGTGAGCTGATACCGCTCGCCGCAGCCGAACGACCGAGCGCAGCGAGTCAGTGAGCGAGGAAGCGGAAG
AGCGCCTGATGCGGTATTTTCTCCTTACGCATCTGTGCGGTATTTCACACCGCAATGGTGCACTCTCAGT
ACAATCTGCTCTGATGCCGCATAGTTAAGCCAGTATACACTCCGCTATCGCTACGTGACTGGGTCATGGC
TGCGCCCCGACACCCGCCAACACCCGCTGACGCGCCCTGACGGGCTTGTCTGCTCCCGGCATCCGCTTAC
AGACAAGCTGTGACCGTCTCCGGGAGCTGCATGTGTCAGAGGTTTTCACCGTCATCACCGAAACGCGCGA
GGCAGCTGCGGTAAAGCTCATCAGCGTGGTCGTGAAGCGATTCACAGATGTCTGCCTGTTCATCCGCGTC
CAGCTCGTTGAGTTTCTCCAGAAGCGTTAATGTCTGGCTTCTGATAAAGCGGGCCATGTTAAGGGCGGTT
TTTTCCTGTTTGGTCACTGATGCCTCCGTGTAAGGGGGATTTCTGTTCATGGGGGTAATGATACCGATGA
AACGAGAGAGGATGCTCACGATACGGGTTACTGATGATGAACATGCCCGGTTACTGGAACGTTGTGAGGG
TAAACAACTGGCGGTATGGATGCGGCGGGACCAGAGAAAAATCACTCAGGGTCAATGCCAGCGCTTCGTT
AATACAGATGTAGGTGTTCCACAGGGTAGCCAGCAGCATCCTGCGATGCAGATCCGGAACATAATGGTGC
AGGGCGCTGACTTCCGCGTTTCCAGACTTTACGAAACACGGAAACCGAAGACCATTCATGTTGTTGCTCA
GGTCGCAGACGTTTTGCAGCAGCAGTCGCTTCACGTTCGCTCGCGTATCGGTGATTCATTCTGCTAACCA
GTAAGGCAACCCCGCCAGCCTAGCCGGGTCCTCAACGACAGGAGCACGATCATGCGCACCCGTGGGGCCG
CCATGCCGGCGATAATGGCCTGCTTCTCGCCGAAACGTTTGGTGGCGGGACCAGTGACGAAGGCTTGAGC
GAGGGCGTGCAAGATTCCGAATACCGCAAGCGACAGGCCGATCATCGTCGCGCTCCAGCGAAAGCGGTCC
TCGCCGAAAATGACCCAGAGCGCTGCCGGCACCTGTCCTACGAGTTGCATGATAAAGAAGACAGTCATAA
GTGCGGCGACGATAGTCATGCCCCGCGCCCACCGGAAGGAGCTGACTGGGTTGAAGGCTCTCAAGGGCAT
CGGTCGAGATCCCGGTGCCTAATGAGTGAGCTAACTTACATTAATTGCGTTGCGCTCACTGCCCGCTTTC
CAGTCGGGAAACCTGTCGTGCCAGCTGCATTAATGAATCGGCCAACGCGCGGGGAGAGGCGGTTTGCGTA
TTGGGCGCCAGGGTGGTTTTTCTTTTCACCAGTGAGACGGGCAACAGCTGATTGCCCTTCACCGCCTGGC
CCTGAGAGAGTTGCAGCAAGCGGTCCACGCTGGTTTGCCCCAGCAGGCGAAAATCCTGTTTGATGGTGGT
TAACGGCGGGATATAACATGAGCTGTCTTCGGTATCGTCGTATCCCACTACCGAGATATCCGCACCAACG
CGCAGCCCGGACTCGGTAATGGCGCGCATTGCGCCCAGCGCCATCTGATCGTTGGCAACCAGCATCGCAG
TGGGAACGATGCCCTCATTCAGCATTTGCATGGTTTGTTGAAAACCGGACATGGCACTCCAGTCGCCTTC
CCGTTCCGCTATCGGCTGAATTTGATTGCGAGTGAGATATTTATGCCAGCCAGCCAGACGCAGACGCGCC
GAGACAGAACTTAATGGGCCCGCTAACAGCGCGATTTGCTGGTGACCCAATGCGACCAGATGCTCCACGC
CCAGTCGCGTACCGTCTTCATGGGAGAAAATAATACTGTTGATGGGTGTCTGGTCAGAGACATCAAGAAA
TAACGCCGGAACATTAGTGCAGGCAGCTTCCACAGCAATGGCATCCTGGTCATCCAGCGGATAGTTAATG
ATCAGCCCACTGACGCGTTGCGCGAGAAGATTGTGCACCGCCGCTTTACAGGCTTCGACGCCGCTTCGTT
CTACCATCGACACCACCACGCTGGCACCCAGTTGATCGGCGCGAGATTTAATCGCCGCGACAATTTGCGA
CGGCGCGTGCAGGGCCAGACTGGAGGTGGCAACGCCAATCAGCAACGACTGTTTGCCCGCCAGTTGTTGT
GCCACGCGGTTGGGAATGTAATTCAGCTCCGCCATCGCCGCTTCCACTTTTTCCCGCGTTTTCGCAGAAA
CGTGGCTGGCCTGGTTCACCACGCGGGAAACGGTCTGATAAGAGACACCGGCATACTCTGCGACATCGTA
TAACGTTACTGGTTTCACATTCACCACCCTGAATTGACTCTCTTCCGGGCGCTATCATGCCATACCGCGA
AAGGTTTTGCGCCATTCGATGGTGTCCGGGATCTCGACGCTCTCCCTTATGCGACTCCTGCATTAGGAAG
CAGCCCAGTAGTAGGTTGAGGCCGTTGAGCACCGCCGCCGCAAGGAATGGTGCATGCAAGGAGATGGCGC
CCAACAGTCCCCCGGCCACGGGGCCTGCCACCATACCCACGCCGAAACAAGCGCTCATGAGCCCGAAGTG
GCGAGCCCGATCTTCCCCATCGGTGATGTCGGCGATATAGGCGCCAGCAACCGCACCTGTGGCGCCGGTG
ATGCCGGCCACGATGCGTCCGGCGTAGAGGATCGAGATCTCGATCCCGCGAAATTAATACGACTCACTAT
AGGGGAATTGTGAGCGGATAACAATTCCCCTCTAGAAATAATTTTGTTTAACTTTAAGAAGGAGATATAC
CATGGGCAGCAGCCATCATCATCATCATCACCATCATCATCATAGCAGCGGCGAAAACCTGTATTTCCAG
GGTCATATGCGAGACCGCCTGGCTCTAGTAGCGATCTACACTAGCACTATCAGCGTTATTAGCTGCCGCC
GCTGCCGCCGGTGCTATGGCGCGCCACGCTGCGTTCATACTGTTCCACCACGGTATAATCTTCGTTATGG
CTCGTAATATCCAGTTTGCGATCAATGTTAAACGCGCCCGGCATCTGCACCGGTTTTTTCGCGCGATAGG
TGGTTTTAAAATCCGCCAGATAGCGGCCGCCATCTTTCAGGCGCAGCGCCATTTTAATATCGCCTTTCAG
CACCACATCTTCCGGATACAGGCGTTCGGTGCTCGCTTCCCAGCCCATCGTTTTTTTCTGCATCACCGGG
CCATCCGGCGGAAAGTTGGTGCCGCGCAGTTTCACTTTATAAATCAGGGTGCCATCTTCCAGGCTCGTAT
CTTGCGCCACGCTCACCGCGCCGCCATCTTCAAAGTTCATCACGCGTTCCCATTTAAAGCCTTCCGGAAA
GCTCTGTTTCCAATAATCCGGAATATCCGCCGGATGTTTGGTAAACGCGCGGCTGCCATACATAAACTGC
GGGCTCAGAATATCCCAGCTAAACGGCAGCGGGCCGCCTTTGGTCACGCGCAGTTTCGCGGTCTGCGTGC
CTTCATACGGGCGGCCTTCGCCTTCGCCTTCAATTTCAAATTCATGGCCGTTCATGCTGCCTTCCATGTG
CACTTTAAAGCGCATAAATTCTTTAATCACCGCTTCGGTGCTATCCATCTAGTATTTCTCCTCTTTCTCT
AGTATGTGTACACAACATACGGCCGGAAGCATAAAGTGTAAAGCCTGGGGTGCCTAATGAGTGAGCTAAC
TCACATTAATTGCGTTGCGCTCACTGCCCGCTTTCCAGTCGGGAAACCTGTCGTGCCAGCTGCATTAATG
AATCGGCCAACGCGCGGGGAGAGGCGGTTTGCGTATTGGGTCTCAGGATGACTCGAGCACCACCACCACC
ACCACTGAGATCCGGCTGCTAACAAAGCCCGAAAGGAAGCTGAGTTGGCTGCTGCCACCGCTGAGCAATA
ACTAGCATAACCCCTTGGGGCCTCTAAACGGGTCTTGAGGGGTTTTTTGCTGAAAGGAGGAACTATATCC
GGATTGGCGAATGGG
[124 nt withheld, positions 4776-4899]
C
[91 nt withheld, positions 4901-4991]
A
[49 nt withheld, positions 4993-5041]
CCTTTGACGTTGGAGTCCACGTTCTTT
[37 nt withheld, positions 5069-5105]
ACCCTATCTCGGTCTATTCTTTTGATTTATAAGGGATTTTGCCGATTTCGGCCTATTGGTTAAAAAATGA
GCTGATTTAACAAAAATTTAACGCGAATTTTAACAAAATATTAACGCTTACAATTTAGGTGGCACTTTTC
GGGGAAATGTGCGCGGAACCCCTATTTGTTTATTTTTCTAAATACATTCAAATATGTATCCGCTCATGAA
TTAATTCTTAGAAAAACTCATCGAGCATCAAATGAAACTGCAATTTATTCATATCAGGATTATCAATACC
ATATTTTTGAAAAAGCCGTTTCTGTAATGAAGGAGAAAACTCACCGAGGCAGTTCCATAGGATGGCAAGA
TCCTGGTATCGGTCTGCGATTCCGACTCGTCCAACATCAATACAACCTATTAATTTCCCCTCGTCAAAAA
TAAGGTTATCAAGTGAGAAATCACCATGAGTGACGACTGAATCCGGTGAGAATGGCAAAAGTTTATGCAT
TTCTTTCCAGACTTGTTCAACAGGCCAGCCATTACGCTCGTCATCAAAATCACTCGCATCAACCAAACCG
TTATTCATTCGTGATTGCGCCTGAGCGAGACGAAATACGCGATCGCTGTTAAAAGGACAATTACAAACAG
GAATCGAATGCAACCGGCGCAGGAACACTGCCAGCGCATCAACAATATTTTCACCTGAATCAGGATATTC
TTCTAATACCTGGAATGCTGTTTTCCCGGGGATCGCAGTGGTGAGTAACCATGCATCATCAGGAGTACGG
ATAAAATGCTTGATGGTCGGAAGAGGCATAAATTCCGTCAGCCAGTTTAGTCTGACCATCTCATCTGTAA
CATCATTGGCAACGCTACCTTTGCCATGTTTCAGAAACAACTCTGGCGCATCGGGCTTCCCATACAATCG
ATAGATTGTCGCACCTGATTGCCCGACATTATCGCGAGCCCATTTATACCCATATAAATCAGCATCCATG
TTGGAATTTAATCGCGGCCTAGAGCAAGACGTTTCCCGTTGAATATGGCTCATAACACCCCTTGTATTAC
TGTTTATGTAAGCAGACAGTTTTATTGTTCATGACCAAAATCCCTTAACGTGAGTTTTCGTTCCACTGAG
CGTCAGACCCCGTAGAAAAGATCAAAGGATCTTC
Features (pLannotate 1.2.2; 23 found; start..end, strand, type, name):
      1..589     +  rep_origin     ori: high-copy-number ColE1/pMB1/pBR322/pUC origin of replication
    775..914     -  misc_feature   bom: basis of mobility region from pBR322
   1016..1207    -  CDS            rop: Rop protein, which maintains plasmids at low copy number; rop
   1224..1604    +  CDS            YPB1_ECOLX: Protein predicted: Swiss-Prot protein existence level 4. From Escherichia coli.
   1676..1967    -  CDS            TcR (fragment): tetracycline efflux protein; tet; confers resistance to tetracycline
   1982..2003    -  protein_bind   CAP binding site: CAP binding activates transcription in the presence of cAMP. E. coli catabolite activator protein
   2016..3098    -  CDS            lacI: lac repressor; lacI; The lac repressor binds to the lac operator to inhibit transcription in E. coli. This inhibition can be relieved by adding lactose or isopropyl-β-D-thiogalactopyranoside (IPTG).
   3099..3176    -  promoter       lacI promoter: lacI
   3184..3463    -  CDS            TcR (fragment): tetracycline efflux protein; tet; confers resistance to tetracycline
   3485..3503    +  promoter       T7 promoter: promoter for bacteriophage T7 RNA polymerase
   3504..3528    +  protein_bind   lac operator: The lac repressor binds to the lac operator to inhibit transcription in E. coli. This inhibition can be relieved by adding lactose or isopropyl-β-D-thiogalactopyranoside (IPTG). lac repressor encoded by lacI
   3543..3565    +  RBS            RBS: efficient ribosome binding site from bacteriophage T7 gene 10 (Olins and Rangwala, 1989)
   3584..3600    +  CDS            capTEV™ (fragment): composite tag for in vivo biotinylation, TEV protease cleavage, and 6xHis tagging
   3714..4376    -  CDS            mScarlet: mScarlet is a basic (constitutively fluorescent) red fluorescent protein published in 2016, derived from synthetic construct. It has moderate acid sensitivity.
   4423..4452    -  promoter       lac promoter: promoter for the E. coli lac operon
   4467..4488    -  protein_bind   CAP binding site: CAP binding activates transcription in the presence of cAMP. E. coli catabolite activator protein
   4501..4590    -  CDS            lacI (fragment): lac repressor; lacI; The lac repressor binds to the lac operator to inhibit transcription in E. coli. This inhibition can be relieved by adding lactose or isopropyl-β-D-thiogalactopyranoside (IPTG).
   4608..4625    +  CDS            9xHis (fragment): 9xHis affinity tag
   4635..4684    +  CDS            SET1 (fragment): solubility-enhancement tag derived from T7 phage gene 10B
   4692..4739    +  terminator     T7 terminator: transcription terminator for bacteriophage T7 RNA polymerase
   4776..5204    +  rep_origin     f1 ori (sequence partly withheld): f1 bacteriophage origin of replication; arrow indicates direction of (+) strand synthesis
   5257..5314    +  promoter       AmpR promoter (fragment): bla
   5323..6138    -  CDS            KanR: aminoglycoside phosphotransferase; aph(3')-Ia; confers resistance to kanamycin in bacteria or G418 (Geneticin®) in eukaryotes
