[The description below was written by a language model from this plasmid's Addgene catalogue record and pLannotate feature annotations shown in this document.]
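Description:
p346_DG is an empty bacterial expression backbone derived from pET28b that has been domesticated for Golden Gate assembly and pre-loaded with an N-terminal His10 tag followed by a TEV protease cleavage site. It replicates in E. coli from a ColE1/pBR322-type origin accompanied by the bom region and the rop gene, consistent with its catalogue listing as low copy. Selection is with kanamycin through the aph(3')-Ia marker. An f1 origin is also present, along with short remnants of the tetracycline resistance gene and other sequence carried over from the parental backbone.

The expression unit follows the standard pET layout. A T7 promoter with an adjacent lac operator and the T7 gene 10 ribosome binding site drives the tagged open reading frame, a T7 terminator lies downstream, and a plasmid-borne lacI gene keeps expression repressed until IPTG induction in a host supplying T7 RNA polymerase. Between the tag and the terminator sits a placeholder cassette in the reverse orientation, comprising a lac promoter with CAP binding site driving a red fluorescent protein, which the depositor identifies as mScarlet3. BsaI recognition sites flank this cassette. Golden Gate insertion of a coding sequence removes both the reporter and the BsaI sites, so correct clones are recognised by loss of red colour. According to the depositor, the inserted sequence carries a glycine scar at its C-terminus.

The annotation also detects a short polyhistidine fragment downstream of the dropout cassette, probably a remnant of the original pET28b C-terminal tag region, but the record does not say whether it is translated. The plasmid belongs to a suite of pre-assembled pET28b Golden Gate vectors for protein engineering and expression. The His10 tag allows affinity purification of the product and can then be removed with TEV protease.
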