Addgene plasmid #234676: p346_DG
Purpose: (Empty Backbone) Golden gate domesticated pET28b with His10-TEV
Depositing lab: Matthew Wohlever. Depositing organization: University of Pittsburgh (University, School of Medicine, and Cancer Institute). Publication: A suite of pre-assembled, pET28b-based Golden Gate vectors for efficient protein engineering and expression. Gaur D, Wohlever ML. Protein Sci. 2025 Apr;34(4):e70106. doi: 10.1002/pro.70106. PubMed 40130802.
Backbone
  Vector backbone: pET28b
  Vector type: Bacterial Expression
  Tag / fusion protein: His10-TEV (N terminal on backbone)
Growth in bacteria
  Bacterial resistance: Kanamycin, 50 μg/mL
  Growth temperature: 37°C
  Growth strain: DH5alpha
  Copy number: Low Copy
Gene/Insert
  Gene/Insert name: None
  Mutation: No
  Tag / fusion protein: His10-TEV (N terminal on backbone)
Terms and licenses: Academic/Nonprofit Terms; Industry Terms: Not Available to Industry
Depositor comments: The construct includes an N-terminal His10 tag followed by a TEV protease cleavage site. The insert is cloned with a glycine scar at the C-terminus. BsaI recognition sites flank mScarlet3 to enable easy visualization of successful cloning through loss of red color. 5' Cloning Site: BsaI (destroyed), 3' Cloning Site: BsaI (destroyed).
How to cite: p346_DG was a gift from Matthew Wohlever (Addgene plasmid # 234676 ; http://n2t.net/addgene:234676 ; RRID:Addgene_234676)
